Addgene plasmid #158703: TRE-mCherry-p2A-eNpHR3.0-TS
Purpose: Reporter construct
Depositing lab: Alice Ting. Depositing organization: Stanford University. Publication: Transcriptional readout of neuronal activity via an engineered Ca(2+)-activated protease. Sanchez MI, Nguyen QA, Wang W, Soltesz I, Ting AY. Proc Natl Acad Sci U S A. 2020 Dec 15. pii: 2006521117. doi: 10.1073/pnas.2006521117. PubMed 33323488.
Backbone
  Vector backbone: pAAV
  Backbone size w/o insert (bp): 4365
  Total vector size (bp): 6123
  Vector type: Mammalian Expression, AAV
Growth in bacteria
  Bacterial resistance: Ampicillin, 100 μg/mL
  Growth temperature: 37°C
  Growth strain: NEB Stable
  Copy number: High Copy
Gene/Insert
  Gene/Insert name: mCherry-p2A-eNpHR3.0-TS
  Insert size (bp): 1758
  Promoter: TRE
  Tag / fusion protein: mCherry
  Cloning method: Gibson Cloning
  Sequencing primers: 5′ CMV-minimal; 3′ PolyA-r
Terms and licenses: Academic/Nonprofit Terms; Industry Terms: Not Available to Industry
How to cite: TRE-mCherry-p2A-eNpHR3.0-TS was a gift from Alice Ting (Addgene plasmid # 158703 ; http://n2t.net/addgene:158703 ; RRID:Addgene_158703)
