[The description below was written by a language model from this plasmid's Addgene catalogue record and pLannotate feature annotations shown in this document.]
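Description:
TRE-mCherry-p2A-eNpHR3.0-TS is a 6.1 kb AAV transfer plasmid built on a pAAV backbone for mammalian expression, either by direct transfection or after packaging into recombinant AAV. It is propagated in E. coli through a high-copy ColE1/pUC-type origin with ampicillin selection (AmpR under its own bla promoter), and it also carries a filamentous phage origin, annotated as f1 in one sequence record and M13 in the other. The expression cassette lies between AAV2 inverted terminal repeats. The downstream ITR is annotated in full, whereas the upstream one is detected only as short fragments. This could reflect either annotation limits or a truncated repeat, and the record does not resolve which.

The payload is driven by a tight Tet-responsive promoter (tet operator repeats upstream of a minimal CMV promoter), so transcription depends on a tetracycline-controlled transactivator supplied from another construct. The single open reading frame encodes mCherry, a P2A ribosomal-skipping peptide, and the Natronomonas pharaonis halorhodopsin, a light-driven chloride pump used to silence neurons optogenetically. The P2A yields free red fluorescent protein and the opsin as separate polypeptides. A short segment from the Kir2.1 (KCNJ2) potassium channel follows the opsin and corresponds to the membrane trafficking signal ("TS") in the name. After it comes a fragment matching an HA epitope, which the catalogue fields do not mention. A WPRE and the human growth hormone polyadenylation signal enhance transcript stability and processing.

The catalogue lists it as a reporter construct, deposited with work on a Ca2+-activated protease system that converts neuronal activity into transcription. In that setting it would presumably mark activated cells with mCherry and make them light-inhibitable.
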