Features (pLannotate 1.2.2; 18 found; start..end, strand, type, name):
     12..39      +  repeat_region  AAV2 ITR (fragment): inverted terminal repeat of adeno-associated virus serotype 2 inverted
     68..95      +  repeat_region  AAV2 ITR (fragment): inverted terminal repeat of adeno-associated virus serotype 2 inverted
    167..445     +  promoter       tight TRE promoter (fragment): Tet-responsive promoter PTight, consisting of seven tet operator sequences followed by the minimal CMV promoter
    477..1184    +  CDS            mCherry: mCherry is a basic (constitutively fluorescent) red fluorescent protein published in 2004, derived from Discosoma sp.. It is reported to be a very rapidly-maturing monomer with low acid sensitivity.
   1194..1249    +  CDS            P2A (fragment): 2A peptide from porcine teschovirus-1 polyprotein Eukaryotic ribosomes fail to insert a peptide bond between the Gly and Pro residues, yielding separate polypeptides.
   1251..2123    +  CDS            hop: BACH_NATPH - Experimental evidence at protein level: Swiss-Prot protein existence level 1. Light-driven anion pump. Binding affinity for the anions is in the order, bromide > chloride > nitrate > azide > bromate and binding is pH dependent. From Natronomonas pharaonis (Natronobacterium pharaonis).
   2133..2195    +  CDS            KCNJ2 (fragment): KCNJ2_HUMAN - Also known as IRK1. Experimental evidence at protein level: Swiss-Prot protein existence level 1. Probably participates in establishing action potential waveform and excitability of neuronal and muscle tissues. Inward rectifier potassium channels are characterized by a greater tendency to allow potassium to flow into the cell rather than out of it. Their voltage dependence is regulated by the concentration of extracellular potassium; as external potassium is raised, the voltage range of the channel opening shifts to more positive voltages. The inward rectification is mainly due t
   2205..2230    +  CDS            3xHA (fragment): three tandem HA epitope tags
   2250..2838    +  misc_feature   WPRE: woodchuck hepatitis virus posttranscriptional regulatory element
   2870..3346    +  polyA_signal   hGH poly(A) signal: human growth hormone polyadenylation signal
   3386..3526    +  repeat_region  AAV2 ITR: inverted terminal repeat of adeno-associated virus serotype 2 inverted
   3531..3582    -  misc_feature   bom (fragment): basis of mobility region from pBR322
   3601..3981    +  rep_origin     M13 ori (sequence partly withheld): M13 bacteriophage origin of replication; arrow indicates direction of (+) strand synthesis
   4057..4106    -  misc_feature   bom (fragment): basis of mobility region from pBR322
   4208..4243    -  CDS            rop (fragment): Rop protein, which maintains plasmids at low copy number; rop
   4338..4442    +  promoter       AmpR promoter: bla
   4443..5303    +  CDS            AmpR: β-lactamase; bla; confers resistance to ampicillin, carbenicillin, and related antibiotics
   5474..6062    +  rep_origin     ori: high-copy-number ColE1/pMB1/pBR322/pUC origin of replication
>Addgene plasmid #158703 | TRE-mCherry-p2A-eNpHR3.0-TS | depositor full sequence | sequence record 306332 | TRE-mCherry-p2A-eNpHR3.0-TS sequence 6123 bps
CCTGCAGGCAGCTGCGCGCTCGCTCGCTCACTGAGGCCGCCCGGGCGTCGGGCGACCTTTGGTCGCCCGG
CCTCAGTGAGCGAGCGAGCGCGCAGAGAGGGAGTGGCCAACTCCATCACTAGGGGTTCCTGCGGCCGCAC
GCGTCCTTCAGGTCCGAGGTTCTAGACGAGTTTACTCCCTATCAGTGATAGAGAACGATGTCGAGTTTAC
TCCCTATCAGTGATAGAGAACGTATGTCGAGTTTACTCCCTATCAGTGATAGAGAACGTATGTCGAGTTT
ACTCCCTATCAGTGATAGAGAACGTATGTCGAGTTTATCCCTATCAGTGATAGAGAACGTATGTCGAGTT
TACTCCCTATCAGTGATAGAGAACGTATGTCGAGGTAGGCGTGTACGGTGGGAGGCCTATATAAGCAGAG
CTCGTTTAGTGAACCGTCAGATCGCAAAGGGCGAATTCGATCCACCGGTCGCCACCATGGTGAGCAAGGG
CGAGGAGGATAACATGGCCATCATCAAGGAGTTCATGCGCTTCAAGGTGCACATGGAGGGCTCCGTGAAC
GGCCACGAGTTCGAGATCGAGGGCGAGGGCGAGGGCCGCCCCTACGAGGGCACCCAGACCGCCAAGCTGA
AGGTGACCAAGGGTGGCCCCCTGCCCTTCGCCTGGGACATCCTGTCCCCTCAGTTCATGTACGGCTCCAA
GGCCTACGTGAAGCACCCCGCCGACATCCCCGACTACTTGAAGCTGTCCTTCCCCGAGGGATTCAAGTGG
GAGCGCGTGATGAACTTCGAGGACGGCGGCGTGGTGACCGTGACCCAGGACTCCTCCCTGCAGGACGGCG
AGTTCATCTACAAGGTGAAGCTGCGCGGCACCAACTTCCCCTCCGACGGCCCCGTAATGCAGAAGAAGAC
CATGGGCTGGGAGGCCTCCTCCGAGCGGATGTACCCCGAGGACGGCGCCCTGAAGGGCGAGATCAAGCAG
AGGCTGAAGCTGAAGGACGGCGGCCACTACGACGCTGAGGTCAAGACCACCTACAAGGCCAAGAAGCCCG
TGCAGCTGCCCGGCGCCTACAACGTCAACATCAAGTTGGACATCACCTCCCACAACGAGGACTACACCAT
CGTGGAACAGTACGAACGCGCCGAGGGCCGCCACTCCACCGGCGGCATGGACGAGCTGTACAAGGGCTCC
GGAGCCACGAACTTCTCTCTGTTAAAGCAAGCAGGAGACGTGGAAGAAAACCCCGGTCCCATGACAGAGA
CCCTGCCTCCCGTGACCGAGAGTGCCGTGGCCCTTCAAGCCGAGGTTACCCAAAGGGAGTTGTTCGAGTT
CGTGCTGAACGACCCTTTGCTTGCAAGCAGTCTCTATATCAACATCGCACTTGCAGGACTGAGTATACTG
CTGTTCGTTTTTATGACCCGAGGACTCGATGATCCACGGGCAAAACTTATTGCTGTGTCAACCATCCTTG
TGCCTGTCGTCAGCATTGCCTCCTACACTGGATTGGCGAGCGGCCTGACAATTTCCGTTCTTGAAATGCC
AGCGGGCCATTTTGCAGAAGGCAGCTCAGTGATGCTGGGAGGAGAAGAGGTAGATGGTGTAGTCACCATG
TGGGGACGGTATCTCACCTGGGCACTTTCCACGCCCATGATTCTCCTCGCTCTGGGTCTCCTGGCCGGAA
GCAATGCTACAAAGCTCTTCACAGCTATCACTTTCGATATCGCTATGTGCGTGACTGGCCTTGCCGCGGC
CCTGACTACCTCCTCCCACCTCATGAGATGGTTCTGGTACGCTATCAGTTGTGCATGCTTTCTGGTGGTC
TTGTATATCCTGCTGGTGGAGTGGGCACAGGACGCCAAAGCCGCGGGAACCGCTGACATGTTCAATACCC
TGAAGCTGTTGACAGTAGTGATGTGGCTGGGGTATCCAATTGTGTGGGCTCTTGGAGTCGAGGGTATCGC
GGTGTTGCCCGTTGGGGTGACGAGCTGGGGATATTCTTTCCTGGATATCGTGGCAAAGTACATTTTCGCA
TTCTTGCTCCTGAACTATCTGACGTCAAACGAATCTGTCGTGTCCGGCAGCATTTTGGATGTTCCATCTG
CTTCTGGGACCCCGGCTGATGATGCGGCCGCCAAGAGCAGGATCACCAGCGAGGGCGAGTACATCCCCCT
GGACCAGATCGACATCAACGTGGGCGCGCCCGGGTACCCATACGATGTGCCAGATTACGCCTAATAGAAG
CTTATCGATAATCAACCTCTGGATTACAAAATTTGTGAAAGATTGACTGGTATTCTTAACTATGTTGCTC
CTTTTACGCTATGTGGATACGCTGCTTTAATGCCTTTGTATCATGCTATTGCTTCCCGTATGGCTTTCAT
TTTCTCCTCCTTGTATAAATCCTGGTTGCTGTCTCTTTATGAGGAGTTGTGGCCCGTTGTCAGGCAACGT
GGCGTGGTGTGCACTGTGTTTGCTGACGCAACCCCCACTGGTTGGGGCATTGCCACCACCTGTCAGCTCC
TTTCCGGGACTTTCGCTTTCCCCCTCCCTATTGCCACGGCGGAACTCATCGCCGCCTGCCTTGCCCGCTG
CTGGACAGGGGCTCGGCTGTTGGGCACTGACAATTCCGTGGTGTTGTCGGGGAAATCATCGTCCTTTCCT
TGGCTGCTCGCCTATGTTGCCACCTGGATTCTGCGCGGGACGTCCTTCTGCTACGTCCCTTCGGCCCTCA
ATCCAGCGGACCTTCCTTCCCGCGGCCTGCTGCCGGCTCTGCGGCCTCTTCCGCGTCTTCGCCTTCGCCC
TCAGACGAGTCGGATCTCCCTTTGGGCCGCCTCCCCGCATCGATACCGAGCGCTGCTCGAGAGATCTACG
GGTGGCATCCCTGTGACCCCTCCCCAGTGCCTCTCCTGGCCCTGGAAGTTGCCACTCCAGTGCCCACCAG
CCTTGTCCTAATAAAATTAAGTTGCATCATTTTGTCTGACTAGGTGTCCTTCTATAATATTATGGGGTGG
AGGGGGGTGGTATGGAGCAAGGGGCAAGTTGGGAAGACAACCTGTAGGGCCTGCGGGGTCTATTGGGAAC
CAAGCTGGAGTGCAGTGGCACAATCTTGGCTCACTGCAATCTCCGCCTCCTGGGTTCAAGCGATTCTCCT
GCCTCAGCCTCCCGAGTTGTTGGGATTCCAGGCATGCATGACCAGGCTCAGCTAATTTTTGTTTTTTTGG
TAGAGACGGGGTTTCACCATATTGGCCAGGCTGGTCTCCAACTCCTAATCTCAGGTGATCTACCCACCTT
GGCCTCCCAAATTGCTGGGATTACAGGCGTGAACCACTGCTCCCTTCCCTGTCCTTCTGATTTTGTAGGT
AACCACGTGCGGACCGAGCGGCCGCAGGAACCCCTAGTGATGGAGTTGGCCACTCCCTCTCTGCGCGCTC
GCTCGCTCACTGAGGCCGGGCGACCAAAGGTCGCCCGACGCCCGGGCTTTGCCCGGGCGGCCTCAGTGAG
CGAGCGAGCGCGCAGCTGCCTGCAGGGGCGCCTGATGCGGTATTTTCTCCTTACGCATCTGTGCGGTATT
TCACACCGCATA
[142 nt withheld, positions 3583-3724]
C
[141 nt withheld, positions 3726-3866]
CCTTTGACGTTGGAGTCCACGTTCTTT
[37 nt withheld, positions 3894-3930]
ACCCTATCTCGGGCTATTCTTTTGATTTATAAGGGATTTTGCCGATTTCGGCCTATTGGTTAAAAAATGA
GCTGATTTAACAAAAATTTAACGCGAATTTTAACAAAATATTAACGTTTACAATTTTATGGTGCACTCTC
AGTACAATCTGCTCTGATGCCGCATAGTTAAGCCAGCCCCGACACCCGCCAACACCCGCTGACGCGCCCT
GACGGGCTTGTCTGCTCCCGGCATCCGCTTACAGACAAGCTGTGACCGTCTCCGGGAGCTGCATGTGTCA
GAGGTTTTCACCGTCATCACCGAAACGCGCGAGACGAAAGGGCCTCGTGATACGCCTATTTTTATAGGTT
AATGTCATGATAATAATGGTTTCTTAGACGTCAGGTGGCACTTTTCGGGGAAATGTGCGCGGAACCCCTA
TTTGTTTATTTTTCTAAATACATTCAAATATGTATCCGCTCATGAGACAATAACCCTGATAAATGCTTCA
ATAATATTGAAAAAGGAAGAGTATGAGTATTCAACATTTCCGTGTCGCCCTTATTCCCTTTTTTGCGGCA
TTTTGCCTTCCTGTTTTTGCTCACCCAGAAACGCTGGTGAAAGTAAAAGATGCTGAAGATCAGTTGGGTG
CACGAGTGGGTTACATCGAACTGGATCTCAACAGCGGTAAGATCCTTGAGAGTTTTCGCCCCGAAGAACG
TTTTCCAATGATGAGCACTTTTAAAGTTCTGCTATGTGGCGCGGTATTATCCCGTATTGACGCCGGGCAA
GAGCAACTCGGTCGCCGCATACACTATTCTCAGAATGACTTGGTTGAGTACTCACCAGTCACAGAAAAGC
ATCTTACGGATGGCATGACAGTAAGAGAATTATGCAGTGCTGCCATAACCATGAGTGATAACACTGCGGC
CAACTTACTTCTGACAACGATCGGAGGACCGAAGGAGCTAACCGCTTTTTTGCACAACATGGGGGATCAT
GTAACTCGCCTTGATCGTTGGGAACCGGAGCTGAATGAAGCCATACCAAACGACGAGCGTGACACCACGA
TGCCTGTAGCAATGGCAACAACGTTGCGCAAACTATTAACTGGCGAACTACTTACTCTAGCTTCCCGGCA
ACAATTAATAGACTGGATGGAGGCGGATAAAGTTGCAGGACCACTTCTGCGCTCGGCCCTTCCGGCTGGC
TGGTTTATTGCTGATAAATCTGGAGCCGGTGAGCGTGGAAGCCGCGGTATCATTGCAGCACTGGGGCCAG
ATGGTAAGCCCTCCCGTATCGTAGTTATCTACACGACGGGGAGTCAGGCAACTATGGATGAACGAAATAG
ACAGATCGCTGAGATAGGTGCCTCACTGATTAAGCATTGGTAACTGTCAGACCAAGTTTACTCATATATA
CTTTAGATTGATTTAAAACTTCATTTTTAATTTAAAAGGATCTAGGTGAAGATCCTTTTTGATAATCTCA
TGACCAAAATCCCTTAACGTGAGTTTTCGTTCCACTGAGCGTCAGACCCCGTAGAAAAGATCAAAGGATC
TTCTTGAGATCCTTTTTTTCTGCGCGTAATCTGCTGCTTGCAAACAAAAAAACCACCGCTACCAGCGGTG
GTTTGTTTGCCGGATCAAGAGCTACCAACTCTTTTTCCGAAGGTAACTGGCTTCAGCAGAGCGCAGATAC
CAAATACTGTCCTTCTAGTGTAGCCGTAGTTAGGCCACCACTTCAAGAACTCTGTAGCACCGCCTACATA
CCTCGCTCTGCTAATCCTGTTACCAGTGGCTGCTGCCAGTGGCGATAAGTCGTGTCTTACCGGGTTGGAC
TCAAGACGATAGTTACCGGATAAGGCGCAGCGGTCGGGCTGAACGGGGGGTTCGTGCACACAGCCCAGCT
TGGAGCGAACGACCTACACCGAACTGAGATACCTACAGCGTGAGCTATGAGAAAGCGCCACGCTTCCCGA
AGGGAGAAAGGCGGACAGGTATCCGGTAAGCGGCAGGGTCGGAACAGGAGAGCGCACGAGGGAGCTTCCA
GGGGGAAACGCCTGGTATCTTTATAGTCCTGTCGGGTTTCGCCACCTCTGACTTGAGCGTCGATTTTTGT
GATGCTCGTCAGGGGGGCGGAGCCTATGGAAAAACGCCAGCAACGCGGCCTTTTTACGGTTCCTGGCCTT
TTGCTGGCCTTTTGCTCACATGT
