Features (pLannotate 1.2.2; 18 found; start..end, strand, type, name):
     12..39      +  repeat_region  AAV2 ITR (fragment): inverted terminal repeat of adeno-associated virus serotype 2 inverted
     68..95      +  repeat_region  AAV2 ITR (fragment): inverted terminal repeat of adeno-associated virus serotype 2 inverted
    167..445     +  promoter       tight TRE promoter (fragment): Tet-responsive promoter PTight, consisting of seven tet operator sequences followed by the minimal CMV promoter
    477..1184    +  CDS            mCherry: mCherry is a basic (constitutively fluorescent) red fluorescent protein published in 2004, derived from Discosoma sp.. It is reported to be a very rapidly-maturing monomer with low acid sensitivity.
   1194..1249    +  CDS            P2A (fragment): 2A peptide from porcine teschovirus-1 polyprotein Eukaryotic ribosomes fail to insert a peptide bond between the Gly and Pro residues, yielding separate polypeptides.
   1251..2123    +  CDS            hop: BACH_NATPH - Experimental evidence at protein level: Swiss-Prot protein existence level 1. Light-driven anion pump. Binding affinity for the anions is in the order, bromide > chloride > nitrate > azide > bromate and binding is pH dependent. From Natronomonas pharaonis (Natronobacterium pharaonis).
   2133..2195    +  CDS            KCNJ2 (fragment): KCNJ2_HUMAN - Also known as IRK1. Experimental evidence at protein level: Swiss-Prot protein existence level 1. Probably participates in establishing action potential waveform and excitability of neuronal and muscle tissues. Inward rectifier potassium channels are characterized by a greater tendency to allow potassium to flow into the cell rather than out of it. Their voltage dependence is regulated by the concentration of extracellular potassium; as external potassium is raised, the voltage range of the channel opening shifts to more positive voltages. The inward rectification is mainly due t
   2205..2230    +  CDS            3xHA (fragment): three tandem HA epitope tags
   2250..2838    +  misc_feature   WPRE: woodchuck hepatitis virus posttranscriptional regulatory element
   2870..3346    +  polyA_signal   hGH poly(A) signal: human growth hormone polyadenylation signal
   3386..3526    +  repeat_region  AAV2 ITR: inverted terminal repeat of adeno-associated virus serotype 2 inverted
   3531..3582    -  misc_feature   bom (fragment): basis of mobility region from pBR322
   3601..4056    +  rep_origin     f1 ori (sequence partly withheld): f1 bacteriophage origin of replication; arrow indicates direction of (+) strand synthesis
   4057..4106    -  misc_feature   bom (fragment): basis of mobility region from pBR322
   4208..4243    -  CDS            rop (fragment): Rop protein, which maintains plasmids at low copy number; rop
   4338..4442    +  promoter       AmpR promoter: bla
   4443..5303    +  CDS            AmpR: β-lactamase; bla; confers resistance to ampicillin, carbenicillin, and related antibiotics
   5474..6062    +  rep_origin     ori: high-copy-number ColE1/pMB1/pBR322/pUC origin of replication
>Addgene plasmid #158703 | TRE-mCherry-p2A-eNpHR3.0-TS | addgene full sequence | sequence record 318318 | Addgene NGS Result
CCTGCAGGCAGCTGCGCGCTCGCTCGCTCACTGAGGCCGCCCGGGCGTCGGGCGACCTTTGGTCGCCCGG
CCTCAGTGAGCGAGCGAGCGCGCAGAGAGGGAGTGGCCAACTCCATCACTAGGGGTTCCTGCGGCCGCAC
GCGTCCTTCAGGTCCGAGGTTCTAGACGAGTTTACTCCCTATCAGTGATAGAGAACGATGTCGAGTTTAC
TCCCTATCAGTGATAGAGAACGTATGTCGAGTTTACTCCCTATCAGTGATAGAGAACGTATGTCGAGTTT
ACTCCCTATCAGTGATAGAGAACGTATGTCGAGTTTATCCCTATCAGTGATAGAGAACGTATGTCGAGTT
TACTCCCTATCAGTGATAGAGAACGTATGTCGAGGTAGGCGTGTACGGTGGGAGGCCTATATAAGCAGAG
CTCGTTTAGTGAACCGTCAGATCGCAAAGGGCGAATTCGATCCACCGGTCGCCACCATGGTGAGCAAGGG
CGAGGAGGATAACATGGCCATCATCAAGGAGTTCATGCGCTTCAAGGTGCACATGGAGGGCTCCGTGAAC
GGCCACGAGTTCGAGATCGAGGGCGAGGGCGAGGGCCGCCCCTACGAGGGCACCCAGACCGCCAAGCTGA
AGGTGACCAAGGGTGGCCCCCTGCCCTTCGCCTGGGACATCCTGTCCCCTCAGTTCATGTACGGCTCCAA
GGCCTACGTGAAGCACCCCGCCGACATCCCCGACTACTTGAAGCTGTCCTTCCCCGAGGGATTCAAGTGG
GAGCGCGTGATGAACTTCGAGGACGGCGGCGTGGTGACCGTGACCCAGGACTCCTCCCTGCAGGACGGCG
AGTTCATCTACAAGGTGAAGCTGCGCGGCACCAACTTCCCCTCCGACGGCCCCGTAATGCAGAAGAAGAC
CATGGGCTGGGAGGCCTCCTCCGAGCGGATGTACCCCGAGGACGGCGCCCTGAAGGGCGAGATCAAGCAG
AGGCTGAAGCTGAAGGACGGCGGCCACTACGACGCTGAGGTCAAGACCACCTACAAGGCCAAGAAGCCCG
TGCAGCTGCCCGGCGCCTACAACGTCAACATCAAGTTGGACATCACCTCCCACAACGAGGACTACACCAT
CGTGGAACAGTACGAACGCGCCGAGGGCCGCCACTCCACCGGCGGCATGGACGAGCTGTACAAGGGCTCC
GGAGCCACGAACTTCTCTCTGTTAAAGCAAGCAGGAGACGTGGAAGAAAACCCCGGTCCCATGACAGAGA
CCCTGCCTCCCGTGACCGAGAGTGCCGTGGCCCTTCAAGCCGAGGTTACCCAAAGGGAGTTGTTCGAGTT
CGTGCTGAACGACCCTTTGCTTGCAAGCAGTCTCTATATCAACATCGCACTTGCAGGACTGAGTATACTG
CTGTTCGTTTTTATGACCCGAGGACTCGATGATCCACGGGCAAAACTTATTGCTGTGTCAACCATCCTTG
TGCCTGTCGTCAGCATTGCCTCCTACACTGGATTGGCGAGCGGCCTGACAATTTCCGTTCTTGAAATGCC
AGCGGGCCATTTTGCAGAAGGCAGCTCAGTGATGCTGGGAGGAGAAGAGGTAGATGGTGTAGTCACCATG
TGGGGACGGTATCTCACCTGGGCACTTTCCACGCCCATGATTCTCCTCGCTCTGGGTCTCCTGGCCGGAA
GCAATGCTACAAAGCTCTTCACAGCTATCACTTTCGATATCGCTATGTGCGTGACTGGCCTTGCCGCGGC
CCTGACTACCTCCTCCCACCTCATGAGATGGTTCTGGTACGCTATCAGTTGTGCATGCTTTCTGGTGGTC
TTGTATATCCTGCTGGTGGAGTGGGCACAGGACGCCAAAGCCGCGGGAACCGCTGACATGTTCAATACCC
TGAAGCTGTTGACAGTAGTGATGTGGCTGGGGTATCCAATTGTGTGGGCTCTTGGAGTCGAGGGTATCGC
GGTGTTGCCCGTTGGGGTGACGAGCTGGGGATATTCTTTCCTGGATATCGTGGCAAAGTACATTTTCGCA
TTCTTGCTCCTGAACTATCTGACGTCAAACGAATCTGTCGTGTCCGGCAGCATTTTGGATGTTCCATCTG
CTTCTGGGACCCCGGCTGATGATGCGGCCGCCAAGAGCAGGATCACCAGCGAGGGCGAGTACATCCCCCT
GGACCAGATCGACATCAACGTGGGCGCGCCCGGGTACCCATACGATGTGCCAGATTACGCCTAATAGAAG
CTTATCGATAATCAACCTCTGGATTACAAAATTTGTGAAAGATTGACTGGTATTCTTAACTATGTTGCTC
CTTTTACGCTATGTGGATACGCTGCTTTAATGCCTTTGTATCATGCTATTGCTTCCCGTATGGCTTTCAT
TTTCTCCTCCTTGTATAAATCCTGGTTGCTGTCTCTTTATGAGGAGTTGTGGCCCGTTGTCAGGCAACGT
GGCGTGGTGTGCACTGTGTTTGCTGACGCAACCCCCACTGGTTGGGGCATTGCCACCACCTGTCAGCTCC
TTTCCGGGACTTTCGCTTTCCCCCTCCCTATTGCCACGGCGGAACTCATCGCCGCCTGCCTTGCCCGCTG
CTGGACAGGGGCTCGGCTGTTGGGCACTGACAATTCCGTGGTGTTGTCGGGGAAATCATCGTCCTTTCCT
TGGCTGCTCGCCTATGTTGCCACCTGGATTCTGCGCGGGACGTCCTTCTGCTACGTCCCTTCGGCCCTCA
ATCCAGCGGACCTTCCTTCCCGCGGCCTGCTGCCGGCTCTGCGGCCTCTTCCGCGTCTTCGCCTTCGCCC
TCAGACGAGTCGGATCTCCCTTTGGGCCGCCTCCCCGCATCGATACCGAGCGCTGCTCGAGAGATCTACG
GGTGGCATCCCTGTGACCCCTCCCCAGTGCCTCTCCTGGCCCTGGAAGTTGCCACTCCAGTGCCCACCAG
CCTTGTCCTAATAAAATTAAGTTGCATCATTTTGTCTGACTAGGTGTCCTTCTATAATATTATGGGGTGG
AGGGGGGTGGTATGGAGCAAGGGGCAAGTTGGGAAGACAACCTGTAGGGCCTGCGGGGTCTATTGGGAAC
CAAGCTGGAGTGCAGTGGCACAATCTTGGCTCACTGCAATCTCCGCCTCCTGGGTTCAAGCGATTCTCCT
GCCTCAGCCTCCCGAGTTGTTGGGATTCCAGGCATGCATGACCAGGCTCAGCTAATTTTTGTTTTTTTGG
TAGAGACGGGGTTTCACCATATTGGCCAGGCTGGTCTCCAACTCCTAATCTCAGGTGATCTACCCACCTT
GGCCTCCCAAATTGCTGGGATTACAGGCGTGAACCACTGCTCCCTTCCCTGTCCTTCTGATTTTGTAGGT
AACCACGTGCGGACCGAGCGGCCGCAGGAACCCCTAGTGATGGAGTTGGCCACTCCCTCTCTGCGCGCTC
GCTCGCTCACTGAGGCCGGGCGACCAAAGGTCGCCCGACGCCCGGGCTTTGCCCGGGCGGCCTCAGTGAG
CGAGCGAGCGCGCAGCTGCCTGCAGGGGCGCCTGATGCGGTATTTTCTCCTTACGCATCTGTGCGGTATT
TCACACCGCATA
[95 nt withheld, positions 3583-3677]
T
[46 nt withheld, positions 3679-3724]
C
[141 nt withheld, positions 3726-3866]
CCTTTGACGTTGGAGTCCACGTTCTTT
[37 nt withheld, positions 3894-3930]
ACTCTATCTCGGGCTATTCTTTTGATTTATAAGGGATTTTGCCGATTTCGGTCTATTGGTTAAAAAATGA
GCTGATTTAACAAAAATTTAACGCGAATTTTAACAAAATATTAACGTTTACAATTTTATGGTGCACTCTC
AGTACAATCTGCTCTGATGCCGCATAGTTAAGCCAGCCCCGACACCCGCCAACACCCGCTGACGCGCCCT
GACGGGCTTGTCTGCTCCCGGCATCCGCTTACAGACAAGCTGTGACCGTCTCCGGGAGCTGCATGTGTCA
GAGGTTTTCACCGTCATCACCGAAACGCGCGAGACGAAAGGGCCTCGTGATACGCCTATTTTTATAGGTT
AATGTCATGATAATAATGGTTTCTTAGACGTCAGGTGGCACTTTTCGGGGAAATGTGCGCGGAACCCCTA
TTTGTTTATTTTTCTAAATACATTCAAATATGTATCCGCTCATGAGACAATAACCCTGATAAATGCTTCA
ATAATATTGAAAAAGGAAGAGTATGAGTATTCAACATTTCCGTGTCGCCCTTATTCCCTTTTTTGCGGCA
TTTTGCCTTCCTGTTTTTGCTCACCCAGAAACGCTGGTGAAAGTAAAAGATGCTGAAGATCAGTTGGGTG
CACGAGTGGGTTACATCGAACTGGATCTCAACAGCGGTAAGATCCTTGAGAGTTTTCGCCCCGAAGAACG
TTTTCCAATGATGAGCACTTTTAAAGTTCTGCTATGTGGCGCGGTATTATCCCGTATTGACGCCGGGCAA
GAGCAACTCGGTCGCCGCATACACTATTCTCAGAATGACTTGGTTGAGTACTCACCAGTCACAGAAAAGC
ATCTTACGGATGGCATGACAGTAAGAGAATTATGCAGTGCTGCCATAACCATGAGTGATAACACTGCGGC
CAACTTACTTCTGACAACGATCGGAGGACCGAAGGAGCTAACCGCTTTTTTGCACAACATGGGGGATCAT
GTAACTCGCCTTGATCGTTGGGAACCGGAGCTGAATGAAGCCATACCAAACGACGAGCGTGACACCACGA
TGCCTGTAGCAATGGCAACAACGTTGCGCAAACTATTAACTGGCGAACTACTTACTCTAGCTTCCCGGCA
ACAATTAATAGACTGGATGGAGGCGGATAAAGTTGCAGGACCACTTCTGCGCTCGGCCCTTCCGGCTGGC
TGGTTTATTGCTGATAAATCTGGAGCCGGTGAGCGTGGGTCTCGCGGTATCATTGCAGCACTGGGGCCAG
ATGGTAAGCCCTCCCGTATCGTAGTTATCTACACGACGGGGAGTCAGGCAACTATGGATGAACGAAATAG
ACAGATCGCTGAGATAGGTGCCTCACTGATTAAGCATTGGTAACTGTCAGACCAAGTTTACTCATATATA
CTTTAGATTGATTTAAAACTTCATTTTTAATTTAAAAGGATCTAGGTGAAGATCCTTTTTGATAATCTCA
TGACCAAAATCCCTTAACGTGAGTTTTCGTTCCACTGAGCGTCAGACCCCGTAGAAAAGATCAAAGGATC
TTCTTGAGATCCTTTTTTTCTGCGCGTAATCTGCTGCTTGCAAACAAAAAAACCACCGCTACCAGCGGTG
GTTTGTTTGCCGGATCAAGAGCTACCAACTCTTTTTCCGAAGGTAACTGGCTTCAGCAGAGCGCAGATAC
CAAATACTGTTCTTCTAGTGTAGCCGTAGTTAGGCCACCACTTCAAGAACTCTGTAGCACCGCCTACATA
CCTCGCTCTGCTAATCCTGTTACCAGTGGCTGCTGCCAGTGGCGATAAGTCGTGTCTTACCGGGTTGGAC
TCAAGACGATAGTTACCGGATAAGGCGCAGCGGTCGGGCTGAACGGGGGGTTCGTGCACACAGCCCAGCT
TGGAGCGAACGACCTACACCGAACTGAGATACCTACAGCGTGAGCTATGAGAAAGCGCCACGCTTCCCGA
AGGGAGAAAGGCGGACAGGTATCCGGTAAGCGGCAGGGTCGGAACAGGAGAGCGCACGAGGGAGCTTCCA
GGGGGAAACGCCTGGTATCTTTATAGTCCTGTCGGGTTTCGCCACCTCTGACTTGAGCGTCGATTTTTGT
GATGCTCGTCAGGGGGGCGGAGCCTATGGAAAAACGCCAGCAACGCGGCCTTTTTACGGTTCCTGGCCTT
TTGCTGGCCTTTTGCTCACATGT
